Addgene plasmid #73040: pCDH-PGK-Nluc-P2A-copGFP-T2A-Puro
Purpose: Express Nluc and copGFP dual reporter in mammalian cells
Depositing lab: Kazuhiro Oka. Depositing organization: Baylor College of Medicine.
Backbone
  Vector backbone: pCDH-CMV-MCS
  Backbone manufacturer: Systembio
  Backbone size w/o insert (bp): 6396
  Total vector size (bp): 8387
  Modifications to backbone: ClaI/SalI fragment was replaced with EF1s + new MCS
  Vector type: Mammalian Expression, Lentiviral, Luciferase
  Selectable markers: Puromycin
Growth in bacteria
  Bacterial resistance: Ampicillin, 100 μg/mL
  Growth temperature: 37°C
  Growth strain: NEB Stable
  Copy number: High Copy
Gene/Insert
  Gene/Insert name: Nluc-P2A-copGFP-T2A-Puro
  Species: Synthetic
  Insert size (bp): 2019
  Promoter: PGK (phosphoglycerate kinase 1)
  Cloning method: Restriction Enzyme; 5′ cloning site BamHI (not destroyed); 3′ cloning site EcoRI (not destroyed)
  Sequencing primers: 5′ GCCAATAGCAGCTTTGCTCC; 3′ CAACACCACGGAATTGTCAG
Terms and licenses: Academic/Nonprofit Terms; Industry Terms: Not Available to Industry
How to cite: pCDH-PGK-Nluc-P2A-copGFP-T2A-Puro was a gift from Kazuhiro Oka (Addgene plasmid # 73040 ; http://n2t.net/addgene:73040 ; RRID:Addgene_73040)
