[The description below was written by a language model from this plasmid's Addgene catalogue record and pLannotate feature annotations shown in this document.]
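Description:
pCDH-PGK-Nluc-P2A-copGFP-T2A-Puro is an HIV-1-based lentiviral transfer plasmid of 8,387 bp, built on the pCDH-CMV-MCS backbone and intended for expressing a dual luminescent/fluorescent reporter in mammalian cells. It is propagated in E. coli through a high-copy ColE1/pUC-type origin with ampicillin selection (AmpR under its own bla promoter). The record lists a recombination-deficient growth strain, as is usual for LTR-containing vectors. The viral portion has a third-generation-style layout. An RSV promoter fused to a truncated 5' LTR drives transcription of the genomic RNA. This is followed by the Ψ packaging signal with a gag fragment, the Rev response element within an env fragment, and the cPPT/CTS. On the 3' side, a WPRE, which enhances transcript stability and expression, precedes a truncated 3' LTR (labelled by the annotator as a second truncated 5' LTR). An SV40 poly(A) signal and SV40 origin lie downstream.

The payload is a single 2,019 bp synthetic open reading frame cloned between BamHI and EcoRI and driven by the mouse PGK promoter. It encodes human codon-optimised NanoLuc luciferase, copGFP from Pontellina plumata, and puromycin N-acetyltransferase. The three are separated by P2A and T2A ribosome-skipping peptides, so one transcript yields three separate proteins. The 2A elements are named in the record but not annotated individually in the feature table. The backbone note mentions replacement of a ClaI/SalI fragment with an EF1s promoter and new MCS. However, the annotated sequence shows only PGK upstream of the insert, consistent with the plasmid name. Transduced cells can be selected with puromycin, tracked or sorted by green fluorescence, and quantified by bioluminescence.
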