Features (pLannotate 1.2.2; 26 found; start..end, strand, type, name):
      6..227     +  promoter       RSV promoter: Rous sarcoma virus enhancer/promoter
    234..414     +  LTR            5' LTR (truncated): truncated 5' long terminal repeat (LTR) from HIV-1
    458..583     +  misc_feature   HIV-1 Ψ: packaging signal of human immunodeficiency virus type 1
    567..905     +  CDS            HIV-1 gag (fragment): gag protein from human immunodeficiency virus 1; gag
   1025..1361    +  ncRNA          RRE: Accession: RF00036 - HIV Rev response element
   1397..1786    +  CDS            env (fragment): ENV_HV1H2 - Experimental evidence at protein level: Swiss-Prot protein existence level 1. [Transmembrane protein gp41]: Acts as a class I viral fusion protein. Under the current model, the protein has at least 3 conformational states: pre-fusion native state, pre-hairpin intermediate state, and post-fusion hairpin state. During fusion of viral and target intracellular membranes, the coiled coil regions (heptad repeats) assume a trimer-of-hairpins structure, positioning the fusion peptide in close proximity to the C-terminal region of the ectodomain. The formation of this structure appears to d
   1804..1921    +  misc_feature   cPPT/CTS: central polypurine tract and central termination sequence of HIV-1
   1949..2448    +  promoter       PGK promoter: mouse phosphoglycerate kinase 1 promoter
   2460..2972    +  CDS            Nluc: NanoLuc® luciferase human codon-optimized
   3067..3731    +  CDS            CopGFP (fragment): green fluorescent protein 2 from Pontellina plumata, also known as ppluGFP2 (Shagin et al., 2004)
   3870..4469    +  CDS            PuroR: puromycin N-acetyltransferase; pac from Streptomyces alboniger; confers resistance to puromycin
   4482..5070    +  misc_feature   WPRE: woodchuck hepatitis virus posttranscriptional regulatory element
   5065..5172    +  CDS            nef (fragment): NEF_SIVS4 - Experimental evidence at protein level: Swiss-Prot protein existence level 1. Interferes with TCR signaling from the cell membrane. Interacts with CD247/TCRZ (TCR zeta chain) and exert potent down- regulation of cell surface TCR/CD3 complexes. From Simian immunodeficiency virus (isolate F236/smH4) (SIV-sm) (Simian immunodeficiency virus sooty mangabey monkey).
   5197..5377    +  LTR            5' LTR (truncated): truncated 5' long terminal repeat (LTR) from HIV-1
   5449..5570    +  polyA_signal   SV40 poly(A) signal: SV40 polyadenylation signal
   5589..5724    +  rep_origin     SV40 ori: SV40 origin of replication
   5786..5802    -  protein_bind   lac operator: The lac repressor binds to the lac operator to inhibit transcription in E. coli. This inhibition can be relieved by adding lactose or isopropyl-β-D-thiogalactopyranoside (IPTG). lac repressor encoded by lacI
   5810..5840    -  promoter       lac promoter: promoter for the E. coli lac operon
   5855..5876    -  protein_bind   CAP binding site: CAP binding activates transcription in the presence of cAMP. E. coli catabolite activator protein
   5889..5981    -  CDS            lacI (fragment): lac repressor; lacI; The lac repressor binds to the lac operator to inhibit transcription in E. coli. This inhibition can be relieved by adding lactose or isopropyl-β-D-thiogalactopyranoside (IPTG).
   6164..6752    -  rep_origin     ori: high-copy-number ColE1/pMB1/pBR322/pUC origin of replication
   6923..7783    -  CDS            AmpR: β-lactamase; bla; confers resistance to ampicillin, carbenicillin, and related antibiotics
   7784..7888    -  promoter       AmpR promoter: bla
   7983..8018    +  CDS            rop (fragment): Rop protein, which maintains plasmids at low copy number; rop
   8120..8219    +  misc_feature   bom (fragment): basis of mobility region from pBR322
   8225..8379    -  CDS            lacZα (fragment): LacZα fragment of β-galactosidase; lacZ fragment
>Addgene plasmid #73040 | pCDH-PGK-Nluc-P2A-copGFP-T2A-Puro | depositor full sequence | sequence record 136039 | pCDH-PGK-Nluc-P2A-copGFP-T2A-Puro sequence 8387 bps
ACGCGTGTAGTCTTATGCAATACTCTTGTAGTCTTGCAACATGGTAACGATGAGTTAGCAACATGCCTTA
CAAGGAGAGAAAAAGCACCGTGCATGCCGATTGGTGGAAGTAAGGTGGTACGATCGTGCCTTATTAGGAA
GGCAACAGACGGGTCTGACATGGATTGGACGAACCACTGAATTGCCGCATTGCAGAGATATTGTATTTAA
GTGCCTAGCTCGATACAATAAACGGGTCTCTCTGGTTAGACCAGATCTGAGCCTGGGAGCTCTCTGGCTA
ACTAGGGAACCCACTGCTTAAGCCTCAATAAAGCTTGCCTTGAGTGCTTCAAGTAGTGTGTGCCCGTCTG
TTGTGTGACTCTGGTAACTAGAGATCCCTCAGACCCTTTTAGTCAGTGTGGAAAATCTCTAGCAGTGGCG
CCCGAACAGGGACCTGAAAGCGAAAGGGAAACCAGAGCTCTCTCGACGCAGGACTCGGCTTGCTGAAGCG
CGCACGGCAAGAGGCGAGGGGCGGCGACTGGTGAGTACGCCAAAAATTTTGACTAGCGGAGGCTAGAAGG
AGAGAGATGGGTGCGAGAGCGTCAGTATTAAGCGGGGGAGAATTAGATCGCGATGGGAAAAAATTCGGTT
AAGGCCAGGGGGAAAGAAAAAATATAAATTAAAACATATAGTATGGGCAAGCAGGGAGCTAGAACGATTC
GCAGTTAATCCTGGCCTGTTAGAAACATCAGAAGGCTGTAGACAAATACTGGGACAGCTACAACCATCCC
TTCAGACAGGATCAGAAGAACTTAGATCATTATATAATACAGTAGCAACCCTCTATTGTGTGCATCAAAG
GATAGAGATAAAAGACACCAAGGAAGCTTTAGACAAGATAGAGGAAGAGCAAAACAAAAGTAAGACCACC
GCACAGCAAGCGGCCACTGATCTTCAGACCTGGAGGAGGAGATATGAGGGACAATTGGAGAAGTGAATTA
TATAAATATAAAGTAGTAAAAATTGAACCATTAGGAGTAGCACCCACCAAGGCAAAGAGAAGAGTGGTGC
AGAGAGAAAAAAGAGCAGTGGGAATAGGAGCTTTGTTCCTTGGGTTCTTGGGAGCAGCAGGAAGCACTAT
GGGCGCAGCCTCAATGACGCTGACGGTACAGGCCAGACAATTATTGTCTGGTATAGTGCAGCAGCAGAAC
AATTTGCTGAGGGCTATTGAGGCGCAACAGCATCTGTTGCAACTCACAGTCTGGGGCATCAAGCAGCTCC
AGGCAAGAATCCTGGCTGTGGAAAGATACCTAAAGGATCAACAGCTCCTGGGGATTTGGGGTTGCTCTGG
AAAACTCATTTGCACCACTGCTGTGCCTTGGAATGCTAGTTGGAGTAATAAATCTCTGGAACAGATTGGA
ATCACACGACCTGGATGGAGTGGGACAGAGAAATTAACAATTACACAAGCTTAATACACTCCTTAATTGA
AGAATCGCAAAACCAGCAAGAAAAGAATGAACAAGAATTATTGGAATTAGATAAATGGGCAAGTTTGTGG
AATTGGTTTAACATAACAAATTGGCTGTGGTATATAAAATTATTCATAATGATAGTAGGAGGCTTGGTAG
GTTTAAGAATAGTTTTTGCTGTACTTTCTATAGTGAATAGAGTTAGGCAGGGATATTCACCATTATCGTT
TCAGACCCACCTCCCAACCCCGAGGGGACCCGACAGGCCCGAAGGAATAGAAGAAGAAGGTGGAGAGAGA
GACAGAGACAGATCCATTCGATTAGTGAACGGATCTCGACGGTATCGGTTAACTTTTAAAAGAAAAGGGG
GGATTGGGGGGTACAGTGCAGGGGAAAGAATAGTAGACATAATAGCAACAGACATACAAACTAAAGAATT
ACAAAAACAAATTACAAAAATTCAAAATTTTATCGATAGATATCGAATTAATTCTACCGGGTAGGGGAGG
CGCTTTTCCCAAGGCAGTCTGGAGCATGCGCTTTAGCAGCCCCGCTGGGCACTTGGCGCTACACAAGTGG
CCTCTGGCCTCGCACACATTCCACATCCACCGGTAGGCGCCAACCGGCTCCGTTCTTTGGTGGCCCCTTC
GCGCCACCTTCTACTCCTCCCCTAGTCAGGAAGTTCCCCCCCGCCCCGCAGCTCGCGTCGTGCAGGACGT
GACAAATGGAAGTAGCACGTCTCACTAGTCTCGTGCAGATGGACAGCACCGCTGAGCAATGGAAGCGGGT
AGGCCTTTGGGGCAGCGGCCAATAGCAGCTTTGCTCCTTCGCTTTCTGGGCTCAGAGGCTGGGAAGGGGT
GGGTCCGGGGGCGGGCTCAGGGGCGGGCTCAGGGGCGGGGCGGGCGCCCGAAGGTCCTCCGGAGGCCCGG
CATTCTGCACGCTTCAAAAGCGCACGTCTGCCGCGCTGTTCTCCTCTTCCTCATCTCCGGGCCTTTCGAC
GGATCCACCATGGTCTTCACACTCGAAGATTTCGTTGGGGACTGGCGACAGACAGCCGGCTACAACCTGG
ACCAAGTCCTTGAACAGGGAGGTGTGTCCAGTTTGTTTCAGAATCTCGGGGTGTCCGTAACTCCGATCCA
AAGGATTGTCCTGAGCGGTGAAAATGGGCTGAAGATCGACATCCATGTCATCATCCCGTATGAAGGTCTG
AGCGGCGACCAAATGGGCCAGATCGAAAAAATTTTTAAGGTGGTGTACCCTGTGGATGATCATCACTTTA
AGGTGATCCTGCACTATGGCACACTGGTAATCGACGGGGTTACGCCGAACATGATCGACTATTTCGGACG
GCCGTATGAAGGCATCGCCGTGTTCGACGGCAAAAAGATCACTGTAACAGGGACCCTGTGGAACGGCAAC
AAAATTATCGACGAGCGCCTGATCAACCCCGACGGCTCCCTGCTGTTCCGAGTAACCATCAACGGAGTGA
CCGGCTGGCGGCTGTGCGAACGCATTCTGGCGAAGCTTGGAAGCGGAGCTACTAACTTCAGCCTGCTGAA
GCAGGCTGGAGACGTGGAGGAGAACCCTGGACCTATGGAGAGCGACGAGAGCGGCCTGCCCGCCATGGAG
ATCGAGTGCCGCATCACCGGCACCCTGAACGGCGTGGAGTTCGAGCTGGTGGGCGGCGGAGAGGGCACCC
CCAAGCAGGGCCGCATGACCAACAAGATGAAGAGCACCAAAGGCGCCCTGACCTTCAGCCCCTACCTGCT
GAGCCACGTGATGGGCTACGGCTTCTACCACTTCGGCACCTACCCCAGCGGCTACGAGAACCCCTTCCTG
CACGCCATCAACAACGGCGGCTACACCAACACCCGCATCGAGAAGTACGAGGACGGCGGCGTGCTGCACG
TGAGCTTCAGCTACCGCTACGAGGCCGGCCGCGTGATCGGCGACTTCAAGGTGGTGGGCACCGGCTTCCC
CGAGGACAGCGTGATCTTCACCGACAAGATCATCCGCAGCAACGCCACCGTGGAGCACCTGCACCCCATG
GGCGATAACGTGCTGGTGGGCAGCTTCGCCCGCACCTTCAGCCTGCGCGACGGCGGCTACTACAGCTTCG
TGGTGGACAGCCACATGCACTTCAAGAGCGCCATCCACCCCAGCATCCTGCAGAACGGGGGCCCCATGTT
CGCCTTCCGCCGCGTGGAGGAGCTGCACAGCAACACCGAGCTGGGCATCGTGGAGTACCAGCACGCCTTC
AAGACCCCCATTGCCTTCGCCAGATCCCGCGCTCAGTCGTCCAATTCTGCCGTGGACGGCACCGCCGGAC
CCGGCTCCACCGGATCTCGCGTCGACGGCAGTGGAGAGGGCAGAGGAAGTCTGCTAACATGCGGTGACGT
CGAGGAGAATCCTGGCCCAATGACCGAGTACAAGCCCACGGTGCGCCTCGCCACCCGCGACGACGTCCCC
AGGGCCGTACGCACCCTCGCCGCCGCGTTCGCCGACTACCCCGCCACGCGCCACACCGTCGATCCGGACC
GCCACATCGAGCGGGTCACCGAGCTGCAAGAACTCTTCCTCACGCGCGTCGGGCTCGACATCGGCAAGGT
GTGGGTCGCGGACGACGGCGCCGCGGTGGCGGTCTGGACCACGCCGGAGAGCGTCGAAGCGGGGGCGGTG
TTCGCCGAGATCGGCCCGCGCATGGCCGAGTTGAGCGGTTCCCGGCTGGCCGCGCAGCAACAGATGGAAG
GCCTCCTGGCGCCGCACCGGCCCAAGGAGCCCGCGTGGTTCCTGGCCACCGTCGGCGTCTCGCCCGACCA
CCAGGGCAAGGGTCTGGGCAGCGCCGTCGTGCTCCCCGGAGTGGAGGCGGCCGAGCGCGCCGGGGTGCCC
GCCTTCCTGGAGACCTCCGCGCCCCGCAACCTCCCCTTCTACGAGCGGCTCGGCTTCACCGTCACCGCCG
ACGTCGAGGTGCCCGAAGGACCGCGCACCTGGTGCATGACCCGCAAGCCCGGTGCCTGAGAATTCGTCGA
CAATCAACCTCTGGATTACAAAATTTGTGAAAGATTGACTGGTATTCTTAACTATGTTGCTCCTTTTACG
CTATGTGGATACGCTGCTTTAATGCCTTTGTATCATGCTATTGCTTCCCGTATGGCTTTCATTTTCTCCT
CCTTGTATAAATCCTGGTTGCTGTCTCTTTATGAGGAGTTGTGGCCCGTTGTCAGGCAACGTGGCGTGGT
GTGCACTGTGTTTGCTGACGCAACCCCCACTGGTTGGGGCATTGCCACCACCTGTCAGCTCCTTTCCGGG
ACTTTCGCTTTCCCCCTCCCTATTGCCACGGCGGAACTCATCGCCGCCTGCCTTGCCCGCTGCTGGACAG
GGGCTCGGCTGTTGGGCACTGACAATTCCGTGGTGTTGTCGGGGAAATCATCGTCCTTTCCTTGGCTGCT
CGCCTGTGTTGCCACCTGGATTCTGCGCGGGACGTCCTTCTGCTACGTCCCTTCGGCCCTCAATCCAGCG
GACCTTCCTTCCCGCGGCCTGCTGCCGGCTCTGCGGCCTCTTCCGCGTCTTCGCCTTCGCCCTCAGACGA
GTCGGATCTCCCTTTGGGCCGCCTCCCCGCCTGGTACCTTTAAGACCAATGACTTACAAGGCAGCTGTAG
ATCTTAGCCACTTTTTAAAAGAAAAGGGGGGACTGGAAGGGCTAATTCACTCCCAACGAAAATAAGATCT
GCTTTTTGCTTGTACTGGGTCTCTCTGGTTAGACCAGATCTGAGCCTGGGAGCTCTCTGGCTAACTAGGG
AACCCACTGCTTAAGCCTCAATAAAGCTTGCCTTGAGTGCTTCAAGTAGTGTGTGCCCGTCTGTTGTGTG
ACTCTGGTAACTAGAGATCCCTCAGACCCTTTTAGTCAGTGTGGAAAATCTCTAGCAGTAGTAGTTCATG
TCATCTTATTATTCAGTATTTATAACTTGCAAAGAAATGAATATCAGAGAGTGAGAGGAACTTGTTTATT
GCAGCTTATAATGGTTACAAATAAAGCAATAGCATCACAAATTTCACAAATAAAGCATTTTTTTCACTGC
ATTCTAGTTGTGGTTTGTCCAAACTCATCAATGTATCTTATCATGTCTGGCTCTAGCTATCCCGCCCCTA
ACTCCGCCCAGTTCCGCCCATTCTCCGCCCCATGGCTGACTAATTTTTTTTATTTATGCAGAGGCCGAGG
CCGCCTCGGCCTCTGAGCTATTCCAGAAGTAGTGAGGAGGCTTTTTTGGAGGCCTAGACTTTTGCAGAGA
CGGCCCAAATTCGTAATCATGGTCATAGCTGTTTCCTGTGTGAAATTGTTATCCGCTCACAATTCCACAC
AACATACGAGCCGGAAGCATAAAGTGTAAAGCCTGGGGTGCCTAATGAGTGAGCTAACTCACATTAATTG
CGTTGCGCTCACTGCCCGCTTTCCAGTCGGGAAACCTGTCGTGCCAGCTGCATTAATGAATCGGCCAACG
CGCGGGGAGAGGCGGTTTGCGTATTGGGCGCTCTTCCGCTTCCTCGCTCACTGACTCGCTGCGCTCGGTC
GTTCGGCTGCGGCGAGCGGTATCAGCTCACTCAAAGGCGGTAATACGGTTATCCACAGAATCAGGGGATA
ACGCAGGAAAGAACATGTGAGCAAAAGGCCAGCAAAAGGCCAGGAACCGTAAAAAGGCCGCGTTGCTGGC
GTTTTTCCATAGGCTCCGCCCCCCTGACGAGCATCACAAAAATCGACGCTCAAGTCAGAGGTGGCGAAAC
CCGACAGGACTATAAAGATACCAGGCGTTTCCCCCTGGAAGCTCCCTCGTGCGCTCTCCTGTTCCGACCC
TGCCGCTTACCGGATACCTGTCCGCCTTTCTCCCTTCGGGAAGCGTGGCGCTTTCTCATAGCTCACGCTG
TAGGTATCTCAGTTCGGTGTAGGTCGTTCGCTCCAAGCTGGGCTGTGTGCACGAACCCCCCGTTCAGCCC
GACCGCTGCGCCTTATCCGGTAACTATCGTCTTGAGTCCAACCCGGTAAGACACGACTTATCGCCACTGG
CAGCAGCCACTGGTAACAGGATTAGCAGAGCGAGGTATGTAGGCGGTGCTACAGAGTTCTTGAAGTGGTG
GCCTAACTACGGCTACACTAGAAGGACAGTATTTGGTATCTGCGCTCTGCTGAAGCCAGTTACCTTCGGA
AAAAGAGTTGGTAGCTCTTGATCCGGCAAACAAACCACCGCTGGTAGCGGTGGTTTTTTTGTTTGCAAGC
AGCAGATTACGCGCAGAAAAAAAGGATCTCAAGAAGATCCTTTGATCTTTTCTACGGGGTCTGACGCTCA
GTGGAACGAAAACTCACGTTAAGGGATTTTGGTCATGAGATTATCAAAAAGGATCTTCACCTAGATCCTT
TTAAATTAAAAATGAAGTTTTAAATCAATCTAAAGTATATATGAGTAAACTTGGTCTGACAGTTACCAAT
GCTTAATCAGTGAGGCACCTATCTCAGCGATCTGTCTATTTCGTTCATCCATAGTTGCCTGACTCCCCGT
CGTGTAGATAACTACGATACGGGAGGGCTTACCATCTGGCCCCAGTGCTGCAATGATACCGCGAGACCCA
CGCTCACCGGCTCCAGATTTATCAGCAATAAACCAGCCAGCCGGAAGGGCCGAGCGCAGAAGTGGTCCTG
CAACTTTATCCGCCTCCATCCAGTCTATTAATTGTTGCCGGGAAGCTAGAGTAAGTAGTTCGCCAGTTAA
TAGTTTGCGCAACGTTGTTGCCATTGCTACAGGCATCGTGGTGTCACGCTCGTCGTTTGGTATGGCTTCA
TTCAGCTCCGGTTCCCAACGATCAAGGCGAGTTACATGATCCCCCATGTTGTGCAAAAAAGCGGTTAGCT
CCTTCGGTCCTCCGATCGTTGTCAGAAGTAAGTTGGCCGCAGTGTTATCACTCATGGTTATGGCAGCACT
GCATAATTCTCTTACTGTCATGCCATCCGTAAGATGCTTTTCTGTGACTGGTGAGTACTCAACCAAGTCA
TTCTGAGAATAGTGTATGCGGCGACCGAGTTGCTCTTGCCCGGCGTCAATACGGGATAATACCGCGCCAC
ATAGCAGAACTTTAAAAGTGCTCATCATTGGAAAACGTTCTTCGGGGCGAAAACTCTCAAGGATCTTACC
GCTGTTGAGATCCAGTTCGATGTAACCCACTCGTGCACCCAACTGATCTTCAGCATCTTTTACTTTCACC
AGCGTTTCTGGGTGAGCAAAAACAGGAAGGCAAAATGCCGCAAAAAAGGGAATAAGGGCGACACGGAAAT
GTTGAATACTCATACTCTTCCTTTTTCAATATTATTGAAGCATTTATCAGGGTTATTGTCTCATGAGCGG
ATACATATTTGAATGTATTTAGAAAAATAAACAAATAGGGGTTCCGCGCACATTTCCCCGAAAAGTGCCA
CCTGACGTCTAAGAAACCATTATTATCATGACATTAACCTATAAAAATAGGCGTATCACGAGGCCCTTTC
GTCTCGCGCGTTTCGGTGATGACGGTGAAAACCTCTGACACATGCAGCTCCCGGAGACGGTCACAGCTTG
TCTGTAAGCGGATGCCGGGAGCAGACAAGCCCGTCAGGGCGCGTCAGCGGGTGTTGGCGGGTGTCGGGGC
TGGCTTAACTATGCGGCATCAGAGCAGATTGTACTGAGAGTGCACCATATGCGGTGTGAAATACCGCACA
GATGCGTAAGGAGAAAATACCGCATCAGGCGCCATTCGCCATTCAGGCTGCGCAACTGTTGGGAAGGGCG
ATCGGTGCGGGCCTCTTCGCTATTACGCCAGCTGGCGAAAGGGGGATGTGCTGCAAGGCGATTAAGTTGG
GTAACGCCAGGGTTTTCCCAGTCACGACGTTGTAAAACGACGGCCAGTGCCAAGCTG
