>Addgene plasmid #73040 | pCDH-PGK-Nluc-P2A-copGFP-T2A-Puro | addgene partial sequence | sequence record 136037 | WPRE-R 5'-CATAGCGTAAAAGGAGCAACA-3'
ATTTTGTAATCCAGAGGTTGATTGTCGACGAATTCTCAGGCACCGGGCTTGCGGGTCATGCACCAGGTGC
GCGGTCCTTCGGGCACCTCGACGTCGGCGGTGACGGTGAAGCCGAGCCGCTCGTAGAAGGGGAGGTTGCG
GGGCGCGGAGGTCTCCAGGAAGGCGGGCACCCCGGCGCGCTCGGCCGCCTCCACTCCGGGGAGCACGACG
GCGCTGCCCAGACCCTTGCCCTGGTGGTCGGGCGAGACGCCGACGGTGGCCAGGAACCACGCGGGCTCCT
TGGGCCGGTGCGGCGCCAGGAGGCCTTCCATCTGTTGCTGCGCGGCCAGCCGGGAACCGCTCAACTCGGC
CATGCGCGGGCCGATCTCGGCGAACACCGCCCCCGCTTCGACGCTCTCCGGCGTGGTCCAGACCGCCACC
GCGGCGCCGTCGTCCGCGACCCACACCTTGCCGATGTCGAGCCCGACGCGCGTGAGGAAGAGTTCTTGCA
GCTCGGTGACCCGCTCGATGTGGCGGTCCGGATCGACGGTGTGGCGCGTGGCGGGGTAGTCGGCGAACGC
GGCGGCGAGGGTGCGTACGGCCCTGGGGACGTCGTCGCGGGTGGCGAGGCGCACCGTGGGCTTGTACTCG
GTCATTGGGCCAGGATTCTCCTCGACGTCACCGCATGTTAGCAGACTTCCTCTGCCCTCTCCACTGCCGT
CGACGCGAGATCCGGTGGAGCCGGGTCCGGCGGTGCCGTCCACGGCAGAATTGGACGACTGAGCGCGGGA
TCTGGCGAAGGCAATGGGGGTCTTGAAGGCGTGCTGGTACTCCACGATGCCC
