>Addgene plasmid #73040 | pCDH-PGK-Nluc-P2A-copGFP-T2A-Puro | addgene partial sequence | sequence record 136038 | mPGK-F 5'-cattctgcacgcttcaaaag-3'
CGGGCCTTTCGACGGATCCACCATGGTCTTCACACTCGAAGATTTCGTTGGGGACTGGCGACAGACAGCC
GGCTACAACCTGGACCAAGTCCTTGAACAGGGAGGTGTGTCCAGTTTGTTTCAGAATCTCGGGGTGTCCG
TAACTCCGATCCAAAGGATTGTCCTGAGCGGTGAAAATGGGCTGAAGATCGACATCCATGTCATCATCCC
GTATGAAGGTCTGAGCGGCGACCAAATGGGCCAGATCGAAAAAATTTTTAAGGTGGTGTACCCTGTGGAT
GATCATCACTTTAAGGTGATCCTGCACTATGGCACACTGGTAATCGACGGGGTTACGCCGAACATGATCG
ACTATTTCGGACGGCCGTATGAAGGCATCGCCGTGTTCGACGGCAAAAAGATCACTGTAACAGGGACCCT
GTGGAACGGCAACAAAATTATCGACGAGCGCCTGATCAACCCCGACGGCTCCCTGCTGTTCCGAGTAACC
ATCAACGGAGTGACCGGCTGGCGGCTGTGCGAACGCATTCTGGCGAAGCTTGGAAGCGGAGCTACTAACT
TCAGCCTGCTGAAGCAGGCTGGAGACGTGGAGGAGAACCCTGGACCTATGGAGAGCGACGAGAGCGGCCT
GCCCGCCATGGAGATCGAGTGCCGCATCACCGGCACCCTGAACGGCGTGGAGTTCGAGCTGGTGGGCGGC
GGAGAGGGCACCCCCAAGCAGGGCCGCATGACCAACAAGATGAAGAGCACCAAAGGCGCCCTGACCTTCA
GCC
